Addgene plasmid #133005: pFE-dabAB2 C351A
Purpose: pFE carrying a dabA2 gene with a C351A mutation and a dabB2 gene (Uniprot: D0KWS8)
Depositing lab: David Savage. Depositing organization: University of California, Berkeley. Publication: DABs are inorganic carbon pumps found throughout prokaryotic phyla. Desmarais JJ, Flamholz AI, Blikstad C, Dugan EJ, Laughlin TG, Oltrogge LM, Chen AW, Wetmore K, Diamond S, Wang JY, Savage DF. Nat Microbiol. 2019 Aug 12. pii: 10.1038/s41564-019-0520-8. doi: 10.1038/s41564-019-0520-8. PubMed 31406332.
Backbone
  Vector backbone: pFE
  Backbone size w/o insert (bp): 3132
  Total vector size (bp): 7317
  Vector type: Bacterial Expression
Growth in bacteria
  Bacterial resistance: Kanamycin, 50 μg/mL
  Growth temperature: 37°C
  Growth strain: DH5alpha
  Copy number: Unknown
Gene/Insert 1
  Gene/Insert name: dabB2
  Species: Halothiobacillus neapolitanus c2
  Insert size (bp): 1653
  GenBank ID: WP_012823111.1
  Promoter: tetR
  Cloning method: Unknown
  Sequencing primers: 5′ cctttcgtcttcacctcgag
Gene/Insert 2
  Gene/Insert name: dabA2
  Species: Halothiobacillus neapolitanus c2
  Insert size (bp): 2481
  Mutation: C351A
  GenBank ID: WP_012823110.1
  Promoter: tetR
  Cloning method: Unknown
  Sequencing primers: 5′ TCGCCTTGTTTGTTCAC
Terms and licenses: Academic/Nonprofit Terms; Industry Terms: Not Available to Industry
How to cite: pFE-dabAB2 C351A was a gift from David Savage (Addgene plasmid # 133005 ; http://n2t.net/addgene:133005 ; RRID:Addgene_133005)
