[The description below was written by a language model from this plasmid's Addgene catalogue record and pLannotate feature annotations shown in this document.]
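Description:
pFE-dabAB2 C351A is a 7.3 kb bacterial expression plasmid built on the roughly 3.1 kb pFE backbone. It carries two genes from Halothiobacillus neapolitanus c2: dabB2 (about 1.65 kb) and dabA2 (about 2.5 kb), the latter with a C351A point substitution. Propagation in E. coli relies on a ColE1/pMB1-type origin, although the catalogue lists copy number as unknown. Selection is by kanamycin through the neo (nptII) aminoglycoside phosphotransferase gene, which is followed by a lambda t0 terminator. A short Tn5 transposase fragment upstream of neo, together with small AmpR and multiple-cloning-site fragments elsewhere, appear to be cloning remnants rather than functional parts.

The catalogue gives the promoter as "tetR". The feature table clarifies this as a tetracycline-regulated system: a PLtetO-1 promoter (phage lambda PL modified with tet operator sites) lies on the reverse strand. It faces an unannotated stretch of roughly 4.2 kb, which ends at an rrnB T1 terminator in the same orientation. The dab genes themselves are not annotated, but this gap matches their combined size, so they are presumably transcribed together from PLtetO-1. A Tn10 TetR repressor is expressed separately from a bla (AmpR) promoter. It keeps the promoter off until a tetracycline-class inducer relieves repression.

The associated publication describes DABs as inorganic carbon pumps found throughout prokaryotic phyla. This plasmid therefore allows inducible co-expression of the DabA2/DabB2 pair with a cysteine-to-alanine change in DabA2, presumably for comparison with the wild-type genes. The record does not state the role of residue C351.
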