Features (pLannotate 1.2.2; 11 found; start..end, strand, type, name):
    464..568     +  promoter       AmpR promoter: bla
    569..1192    +  CDS            TetR: tetracycline repressor TetR; tetR from transposon Tn10; TetR binds to the tetracycline operator tetO to inhibit transcription. This inhibition can be relieved by adding tetracycline or doxycycline.
   1234..1276    +  promoter       AmpR promoter (fragment): bla
   1277..1316    +  CDS            AmpR (fragment): β-lactamase; bla; confers resistance to ampicillin, carbenicillin, and related antibiotics
   1365..1451    -  terminator     rrnB T1 terminator: Escherichia coli rrnB; transcription terminator T1 from the E. coli rrnB gene
   1475..1498    +  misc_feature   MCS (fragment): pBluescript multiple cloning site
   5719..5792    -  promoter       PLtetO-1 promoter: modified phage lambda PL promoter with tet operator sites (Lutz and Bujard, 1997)
   5859..5978    +  CDS            tnpA (fragment): TN5P_ECOLX - Also known as tnp. Experimental evidence at protein level: Swiss-Prot protein existence level 1. Mediates transposition of transposon Tn5 by a 'cut and paste' mechanism. First, the monomeric transposase binds the 19 bp inverted DNA repeats flanking the transposon. Then, dimerization of the DNA- bound transposase creates a synaptic DNA complex. After nicking of the first DNA strand, excision of the transposon proceeds through a series of intermediates. The transposase then mediates the insertion of the transposon at a new site by strand transfer. The activity of the wild- type tran
   6010..6801    +  CDS            neo: KKA2_KLEPN - Also known as kan, nptII. Experimental evidence at protein level: Swiss-Prot protein existence level 1. Resistance to kanamycin, neomycin, paromomycin, ribostamycin, butirosin and gentamicin B. From Klebsiella pneumoniae.
   6835..6929    +  terminator     lambda t0 terminator: transcription terminator from phage lambda
   7017..288     +  rep_origin     ori (across the origin): high-copy-number ColE1/pMB1/pBR322/pUC origin of replication
>Addgene plasmid #133005 | pFE-dabAB2 C351A | addgene full sequence | sequence record 263056 | Addgene NGS Result
GCGCAGCGGTCGGGCTGAACGGGGGGTTCGTGCACACAGCCCAGCTTGGAGCGAACGACCTACACCGAAC
TGAGATACCTACAGCGTGAGCTATGAGAAAGCGCCACGCTTCCCGAAGGGAGAAAGGCGGACAGGTATCC
GGTAAGCGGCAGGGTCGGAACAGGAGAGCGCACGAGGGAGCTTCCAGGGGGAAACGCCTGGTATCTTTAT
AGTCCTGTCGGGTTTCGCCACCTCTGACTTGAGCGTCGATTTTTGTGATGCTCGTCAGGGGGGCGGAGCC
TATGGAAAAACGCCAGCAACGCGGCCTTTTTACGGTTCCTGGCCTTTTGCTGGCCTTTTGCTCACATGTT
CTTTCCTGCGTTATCCCCTGATTCTGTGGATAACCGTATTACCGCCTTTGAGTGAGCTGATACCGCTCGC
CGCAGCCGAACGCCCTAGGTCTAGCGCGAATTGTCGAGGGAAACGCGGAACCCCTATTTGTTTATTTTTC
TAAATACATTCAAATATGTATCCGCTCATGAGACAATAACCCTGATAAATGCTTCAATAATATTGAAAAA
GGAAGAGTATGTCTAGATTAGATAAAAGTAAAGTGATTAACAGCGCATTAGAGCTGCTTAATGAGGTCGG
AATCGAAGGTTTAACAACCCGTAAACTCGCCCAGAAGCTAGGTGTAGAGCAGCCTACATTGTATTGGCAT
GTAAAAAATAAGCGGGCTTTGCTCGACGCCTTAGCCATTGAGATGTTAGATAGGCACCATACTCACTTTT
GCCCTTTAGAAGGGGAAAGCTGGCAAGATTTTTTACGTAATAACGCTAAAAGTTTTAGATGTGCTTTACT
AAGTCATCGCGATGGAGCAAAAGTACATTTAGGTACACGGCCTACAGAAAAACAGTATGAAACTCTCGAA
AATCAATTAGCCTTTTTATGCCAACAAGGTTTTTCACTAGAGAATGCATTATATGCACTCAGCGCTGTGG
GGCATTTTACTTTAGGTTGCGTATTGGAAGATCAAGAGCATCAAGTCGCTAAAGAAGAAAGGGAAACACC
TACTACTGATAGTATGCCGCCATTATTACGACAAGCTATCGAATTATTTGATCACCAAGGTGCAGAGCCA
GCCTTCTTATTCGGCCTTGAATTGATCATATGCGGATTAGAAAAACAACTTAAATGTGAAAGTGGGTCTT
AACAGTTCCTGGATATCCGGATGAAGGCACGAACCCAGTGGACATAACCCTGATAAATGCTTCAATAATA
TTGAAAAAGGAAGAGTATGAGTATTCAACATTTCCGTGTCGCCCTTATTCCCTTTTGCTTGGATTCTGCG
TTTGTTTCCGTCTACGAACTGCTAGCGGCGGCGGATTTGTCCTACTCAGGAGAGCGTTCACCGACAAACA
ACAGATAAAACGAAAGGCCCAGTCTTTCGACTGAGCCTTTCGTTTTATTTGATGCCTCTAGCACGCGTAC
CATGGGATCCCCCGGGCTGCAGGAATTCCGCTTCAGATCGGTTCCGGTCGCCAGTCACCGTGGGCATGAC
GGCGATGCGGGATGCCGTTGTCATCGATATGCAGGATGTGCATCCAGCGGTTGTTGATTAACGCGTTCAG
CATGTCGTGACCGGCAATAATTTTATCGATTTCTGCAATGGGCGCCTCAATGTACGCCGAGAGCCGCAGC
GGTTCGTGCCGCCACTGTTCACCATCGTGCAGCGATTGCATGGCAAGACCAACTCGCAGGTCGCCGCCAT
TGCCTTCAATCACCCCGACGGTGCCGCCGACCACATTATGCAGCACTTTATTGCCCGCCCCTTGATGCAG
ATTATCGACCGTGGAGCCGTAGTATTGCAGGTTGATCCAGTTTGCGACGATCAAGGGCGCGGTCATGATG
ACGTTCAAAACGCCAAACTCCTTATCGTGTCGCCAATCGTAATCATGCAGGAAGGCGCGGCCGCCAAGAT
CCAACCCGCGCGTGCGCCAGCGGGGTGCGGCGATGAAGGCAGCATTGCCGGCTAGCCCCCATTCCGGCCG
TACTTGCGACCAGTCTCGCCCTCGGAACGTGGCCTGTTTTTCGGCATCAACGGTATCGACTTGGGCCTCA
AGCGTCACCAAACGCTCCAGACGAGTGAGCTCACCGGCTTGTTTGAGCGCCTGGGTCAAGGATGACAATT
GATCACTCTCGATGCCTGATTGATCCAAATCCAGTAGTTCGATGTGGTCTGTGGTGGTGTCGTGCAGGGC
GGCCACGAACCGGGTGTCACGCGGGATGGCAATACCCCGTTCGATCAGCCCCAGTCGCACGGCGGCCTCA
TTGAGCAACTGCACCGCGACGCGAGCATTCACATCGCCTGCCTGACCGGCGCAGGCACCGCAATCCAACC
CCGCGCGATGCGGGTTGTTGGTGGTGGAGCTGCCGTGTCCGGCGAGCAGGACGATGGGCGCAAAGGTGTG
CGTTAACCCCAGCCCGCGGAGTACTTTTTCGGCCAGATCGACTTTTTCCTGCGTCGATAGTGCGCCGCCA
TCGAGTTTGACCAATTGGGGATGCAAACGCGCACGCTCCTCAGGGGTAAGCCCGGGGGCATCAGGCGGCA
GCGATGAGCGATGCCAACCCAGTGAATCGGCCAGCAAACGCGGCACGTAGCTCAAGCCTGCGGATTCGAC
AAAGGTGAAGCACGAGGCGGCGGAAAGTTTGAATTGCTTCCAGATGGCCCCTCGGCTTTGTCGGGCATGG
CGATGTTGGGCAATGGCCGGATCGCCCGTCTCCTGCGCACGGTAGGCGGGGTTGATGAGCACCGGGTTTT
GTAGCCGAGCCTCTGATTCGCCCATGCGGCAATAATCAATCGGCAGGCCGAAAAAACCGGCAAAACCGAT
GGTTTCGAGCCCCGGGCTGCTGGCTTCGAGGTGGCGGCGGAACACCTCGGAACGCACGTCAATGGCAAAC
GCGGCCTGAACAGTCGGGCGTTCGGCTTGCTGATCGGGTGCATCGGCAGGCTGGCGGTTCAAGCCGGCAT
TGATCCGGCGTCGAAACGCCTGCTCGGCGGCCGCCAGCAGGATTTCATCGATCCGGCTGGATTGAGCCTT
AGTCGAAGCAGTAGCTGTCGCCGAAGGGCTTGCGACCAATTTGGCCGGATCAAACCAATCGTTTAGCTTC
GCGCGCCATTGTTGCCGTCCAGCCGAGCTGGTTTCTTTGATCACCAAAGCAACCCAGACCAAGCGAATGA
TCAGCAAATCGCGTAAATCGTGTTGCGACTCGCCGTGCAAACCGGCTTGAAAGTGTAGATAGCGGCACCA
GCTCGCCCAGCCACCGATGGTTTTTAATAAGGTGAACAGGTAGTCGGGCAGGCGACTTTCGGGCAGATTG
ATCTGGTCCAGCGCCCAGAACAATGCATCAATGGCATCGCTTGGGACGGCAAGCAAGTGTTGGCGAACCT
GCTTTAAGCCGACGGCGCTGGCGCTGCGGTCAATCAAGGTGTAGCGGCGCCATTGGGCGAATAAACTGGC
ACTGGCTTCTTTGGGTAAGTGCCAGAGGGCTTGCCCGCGATCATAGTAGTTGGCCATGAACTGGCTGACT
TGCTCGATGACAAATTCAGATACTGGCGGCGCGTCGCGGCGATCGAGCTCGTTTGTGACCAAAGGCAGCG
CGGGTGCAGGTTGTCGATGGACGGCCAGTTGCTGCTTGATGGTATCAAGGCTAATTGATGGGTCCAGTTG
CTGCGCCGCCTGCGCCAAATCGTCATCGGTGATTTCCCCTTGGGCGATCTTGTCGGCAAACCAGCCGTGA
TCCATAAATAGGGATTCGCCCACGGTTTGTTCCAGATACCGACCCACCGTATCAAAGGGTTGATCAATCA
AACCAAGATAGGGGTTTACGGCGACAAACGAATCCAGTGGCCAGATGGGCGCGATGCGCAGGCAGGCTTT
GTCAATCAGGTCAACAATGTGGTTTCGTTGCGCTTCGCTGCGTTGTAATGATGTCAGGGTCGTCATGGTC
GAAATCCTCGGGTAAATGGTGTGTGCCTTTGTGGCAGGGATTTACGGCTCGATACCGGATGGGTTAGGCG
GAATCACGGCGCAGGATTTTTTCGGTGCGCGGCCAACTTTCTCCGGCCAGAAACGGAAGGCCAAGCGTTC
GACCCAGCGGTCGAGATACAGCCCGTTATTGAGGTGAACAAACAAGGCGAATTGTCGCTCCGGGCTCATC
AAGGTTTTGCCGGGGCCTTGAAGCCAGGCAACAAACAGGAAGGTTATGATCGTGATCGCCATCAACAGCA
GATCGAGCAGCGGCGCACGTTGCGGTGTCGCGGCCAGCGTGTCGGCAAAGCCTGTGATGAACACCTCATG
CAGGAAGACATACACGCCGGTCATGGCGATTGCCGCGCCTGCGGCGACCAGAATTTCACGCCATGTGCCA
TGGCTCAATGCCTTGAGCATCAACTGAGCGGTCGCCAAGGCGATGATGGTCAGCACGGCGGGCAACATCG
GCTCCTGATCGATCGATAAACCCATCGCCGCCGCGATACCGAGGGTGAACAAGCCGCTCACAATCACCGT
GGTAAACCAGGCCACAACAGAGATTGGGCGGTTTTTGAGCACTTTGGCCTGACGCAGGTGATCGGTCATG
CTGCCCGAGGACAAGAACGCATGGGCCTTGTAGAGCGAGTGGCCAACCAAGTGCAGCAAGGCCAAGCCAA
ACAACCCCAAACCCAGTTCGAGCATCATGAAGCCGAGCTGAGCGGCGGTAGACCAGGCCAGTGATGATTT
GATCGCCGATTGGGTCAGCATGACCAACGAGCCGATAGCCAAGGTCATCAAACCAATCAGGGCCAGAAGC
AACAGGGCGGTACCGTCGGCGGCCAATAATTCGCTGGTGCGCAGCACAATGATTGCCCCGCTGTAAACGA
CACCGGCGTGCATGAGCGCGGAAACCGGCGTGGGTGCTTCCATGACCTGAATCAGCCAGCCATGAAACGG
AAATTGCGCGCTTTTAAGGATGGCGGCCAGCACGATCAGCCAAGCAGCCACGTGCAACGCAATGGATAGG
TGGTCTTGCGCATGAACATAGGCGCTGATTTGGCTGAACTCCAAACTACCGATTTGATGACCGATCAAGA
CGGTGGCCGCGAGCAAAAGGGCGTCGGCAGTCCGGCTGAAAATTGATTTTTTATGTGTGGCCATGATCGC
GCGCGGCCGATCGGCATAAAAAGAAAGCAGTCGATGCAAACCAAAACCGGTCGCAATGATGGCGAGGGTG
AATAATCCCAAATTGCCTGATATGACGACCAACAGGAAAAATCCGCCGGTGACCGCCAGCAAGCGGAAAA
AGCGGGCCTGCTGGGGATCACCATCGAGATACTGCACGCTGTAGCGGGCAATCACGCTAAGCACAAAACT
AACCAGACTTGCCAGCACCAGAGTCAGGCCATTGACTTGAATTGAAAGCGCCAATAATCCCAATCCGGCA
GGGAGGCTACCGGCACCGAGCATCAGATTCTGTTGCCTTGCAAATAGAAAACTGACGACAGCGAGCAGGG
CCAGGCCAAAGGCCGCAAAACTGGTCCATTGAACCCGTTGCCGATAAGCGCGCGCATAAGCAGCACCTTG
CTTGGGTTTGATTACAGCGGCCATAAGGAGCAGTGCGGGCATGGCCAGCAGGAGAAGACCGGTTGTGTGG
CTGAACTCTATAGTCATGGACGGTACCTTTCTCCTCTTTAATGAATTCGGTCAGTGCGTCCTGCTGATGT
GCTCAGTATCTCTATCACTGATAGGGATGTCAATCTCTATCACTGATAGGGACTCGAGGTGAAGACGAAA
GGGCCTCGTGATACGCCTATTTTTATAGGTTAATGTCATGATAATAATGGTTTCTTAGACGTCGGAATTG
CCAGCTGGGGCGCCCTCTGGTAAGGTTGGGAAGCCCTGCAAAGTAAACTGGATGGCTTTCTTGCCGCCAA
GGATCTGATGGCGCAGGGGATCAAGATCTGATCAAGAGACAGGATGAGGATCGTTTCGCATGATTGAACA
AGATGGATTGCACGCAGGTTCTCCGGCCGCTTGGGTGGAGAGGCTATTCGGCTATGACTGGGCACAACAG
ACAATCGGCTGCTCTGATGCCGCCGTGTTCCGGCTGTCAGCGCAGGGGCGCCCGGTTCTTTTTGTCAAGA
CCGACCTGTCCGGTGCCCTGAATGAACTGCAGGACGAGGCAGCGCGGCTATCGTGGCTGGCCACGACGGG
CGTTCCTTGCGCAGCTGTGCTCGACGTTGTCACTGAAGCGGGAAGGGACTGGCTGCTATTGGGCGAAGTG
CCGGGGCAGGATCTCCTGTCATCTCACCTTGCTCCTGCCGAGAAAGTATCCATCATGGCTGATGCAATGC
GGCGGCTGCATACGCTTGATCCGGCTACCTGCCCATTCGACCACCAAGCGAAACATCGCATCGAGCGAGC
ACGTACTCGGATGGAAGCCGGTCTTGTCGATCAGGATGATCTGGACGAAGAGCATCAGGGGCTCGCGCCA
GCCGAACTGTTCGCCAGGCTCAAGGCGCGCATGCCCGACGGCGAGGATCTCGTCGTGACCCATGGCGATG
CCTGCTTGCCGAATATCATGGTGGAAAATGGCCGCTTTTCTGGATTCATCGACTGTGGCCGGCTGGGTGT
GGCGGACCGCTATCAGGACATAGCGTTGGCTACCCGTGATATTGCTGAAGAGCTTGGCGGCGAATGGGCT
GACCGCTTCCTCGTGCTTTACGGTATCGCCGCTCCCGATTCGCAGCGCATCGCCTTCTATCGCCTTCTTG
ACGAGTTCTTCTGAGCGGGACTCTGGGGTTCGAGAGCTCGCTTGGACTCCTGTTGATAGATCCAGTAATG
ACCTCAGAACTCCATCTGGATTTGTTCAGAACGCTCGGTTGCCGCCGGGCGTTTTTTATTGGTGAGAATC
CAAGCACTAGTCATGACCAAAATCCCTTAACGTGAGTTTTCGTTCCACTGAGCGTCAGACCCCGTAGAAA
AGATCAAAGGATCTTCTTGAGATCCTTTTTTTCTGCGCGTAATCTGCTGCTTGCAAACAAAAAAACCACC
GCTACCAGCGGTGGTTTGTTTGCCGGATCAAGAGCTACCAACTCTTTTTCCGAAGGTAACTGGCTTCAGC
AGAGCGCAGATACCAAATACTGTCCTTCTAGTGTAGCCGTAGTTAGGCCACCACTTCAAGAACTCTGTAG
CACCGCCTACATACCTCGCTCTGCTAATCCTGTTACCAGTGGCTGCTGCCAGTGGCGATAAGTCGTGTCT
TACCGGGTTGGACTCAAGACGATAGTTACCGGATAAG
